Addgene plasmid #11871: pcDNA1-Tastin
Depositing lab: Michiko Fukuda. Depositing organization: Sanford Burnham Prebys Medical Discovery Institute. Publication: Trophinin and tastin, a novel cell adhesion molecule complex with potential involvement in embryo implantation. Fukuda MN, Sato T, Nakayama J, Klier G, Mikami M, Aoki D, Nozawa S. Genes Dev. 1995 May 15. 9(10):1199-210. 10.1101/gad.9.10.1199 PubMed 7758945.
Backbone
  Vector backbone: pcDNA1
  Backbone size w/o insert (bp): 4033
  Vector type: Mammalian Expression
Growth in bacteria
  Bacterial resistance: Ampicillin and Tetracycline, 100 & 10 μg/mL
  Growth temperature: 37°C
  Growth strain: Top10/P3
  Growth instructions: Use HB10/P3 strain, MC1061/P3 causes mutations. Select transformant in LB plus tetracyclin (10 ug/ml), at 37C. (supF)
  Copy number: Unknown
Gene/Insert
  Gene/Insert name: Tastin (alt name: TROAP)
  Species: H. sapiens (human)
  GenBank ID: U04810.2
  Entrez Gene: TROAP (a.k.a. TASTIN)
  Cloning method: Restriction Enzyme; 5′ cloning site Unk (unknown if destroyed); 3′ cloning site Unk (unknown if destroyed)
  Sequencing primers: 5′ T7
Terms and licenses: Academic/Nonprofit Terms; Industry Terms: Not Available to Industry
How to cite: pcDNA1-Tastin was a gift from Michiko Fukuda (Addgene plasmid # 11871 ; http://n2t.net/addgene:11871 ; RRID:Addgene_11871)
