[The description below was written by a language model from this plasmid's Addgene catalogue record.]
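Description:
pcDNA1-Tastin is a mammalian expression plasmid built on the pcDNA1 backbone (about 4.0 kb without insert) and carrying the human cDNA for tastin, also known as TROAP (trophinin-associated protein). The record does not list the promoter or other regulatory elements. pcDNA1-family vectors generally drive inserts from a CMV immediate-early promoter, and the T7 primer listed for 5′ sequencing points to a T7 promoter site upstream of the cloning region, but no feature table is available to confirm the layout. The insert was introduced by restriction cloning. The sites used are recorded as unknown, and no epitope tags or fusion partners are mentioned, so the protein is presumably expressed in untagged form.

Selection in bacteria is indirect. The record notes supF, a suppressor tRNA gene, rather than a conventional resistance gene on the plasmid itself. Such vectors are propagated in host strains carrying the P3 episome, which bears amber-mutated ampicillin and tetracycline resistance genes. The plasmid-encoded suppressor tRNA reads through those amber codons and restores drug resistance, which is why the catalogue lists ampicillin and tetracycline selection and specifies a P3-containing strain. The depositor also warns that one commonly used P3 host causes mutations in this plasmid. Copy number is not recorded.

The construct comes from work identifying trophinin and tastin as components of a cell adhesion molecule complex with a possible role in embryo implantation. It is suited to expressing tastin in cultured mammalian cells by transfection, for example to study its contribution to trophinin-mediated cell adhesion. Distribution is limited to academic and nonprofit users.
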