>Addgene plasmid #11871 | pcDNA1-Tastin | addgene partial sequence | sequence record 18535 | 11871 with CMV-F
GAGCTCTCTGGCTAACTAGAGAACCCACTGCTTACTGGCTTATCGAAATTAATACGACTCACTATAGGGA
GACCCAAGCTTGGTACCGAGCTCGGATCCACTAGTAACGGCCGCCAGTGTGGTGGAATTCCGCCAGGAAC
AGCTTGAGGTACCTGAGCCCTGCCCTCCAGCAGCACCCGAGAGGGTCAGGAGAAAAGCGGAGGAAGCTGG
GTAGGCCCTGAGGGGCCTCGGTAAGCCATCATGACCACCCGGCAAGCCACGAAGGATCCCCTCCTCCGGG
GTGTATCTCCTACCCCTAGCAAGATTCCGGTACGCTCTCAGAAACGCACGCCTTTCCCCACTGTTACATC
GTGCGCCGTGGACCAGGAGAACCAAGATCCAAGGAGATGGGTGCAGAAACCACCGCTCAATATTCAACGC
CCCCTCGTTGATTCAGCAGGCCCCAGGCCGAAAGCCAGGCACCAGGCAGAGACATCACAAAGATTGGTGG
GGATCAGTCAGCCTCGGAACCCCTTGGAAGAGCTCAGGCCTAGCCCTAGGGGTCAAAATGTGGGGCCTGG
GCCCCCTGCCCAGACAGAGGCTCCAGGGACCATAGAGTTTGTGGCTGACCCTGCAGCCCTGGCCACCATC
CTGTCAGGTGAGGGTGTGAAGAGCTGTCACCTGGGGCGCCAGCCTAGTCTGGCTAAAAGAGTACTGGTTC
GAGGAAGTCAGGGAGGCACCACCCAGAGGGTCCAGGGTGTTCGGGCCTCTGCATATTTGGCCCCCAGAAC
CCCCACCCACCGACTGGACCCTGCC
